Addgene plasmid #55162: mCherry-WASH1-C-18
Purpose: Localization: Cytoskeleton, Excitation: 587, Emission: 610
Depositing lab: Michael Davidson. Depositing organization: Florida State University, Tallahassee.
Backbone
  Vector backbone: mCherry-C1
  Backbone size w/o insert (bp): 4750
  Vector type: Mammalian Expression
  Selectable markers: Neomycin (select with G418)
Growth in bacteria
  Bacterial resistance: Kanamycin, 50 μg/mL
  Growth temperature: 37°C
  Growth strain: DH5alpha
  Copy number: High Copy
Gene/Insert
  Gene/Insert name: WASH1 (alt names: WASH = WASH1; NM_026833.1)
  Species: M. musculus (mouse)
  Promoter: CMV
  Tag / fusion protein: mCherry (N terminal on backbone)
  Cloning method: Unknown
  Sequencing primers: 5′ CMV-F; 3′ SV40pA-R
Terms and licenses: Academic/Nonprofit Terms; Industry Terms: Not Available to Industry
Depositor comments: WASH = WASH1. Excitation = 587; Emission = 610
How to cite: mCherry-WASH1-C-18 was a gift from Michael Davidson (Addgene plasmid # 55162 ; http://n2t.net/addgene:55162 ; RRID:Addgene_55162)
