[The description below was written by a language model from this plasmid's Addgene catalogue record and pLannotate feature annotations shown in this document.]
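Description:
mCherry-WASH1-C-18 is a mammalian expression plasmid built on the mCherry-C1 backbone, a C1-type fluorescent protein fusion vector, carrying mouse WASH1 (Washc1) fused to the C-terminal side of mCherry. The sequenced construct is about 6.2 kb. It replicates in E. coli at high copy from a ColE1/pUC-type origin and also carries an f1 phage origin. A single NeoR/KanR (Tn5 aminoglycoside phosphotransferase) cassette provides selection in both hosts. A bacterial bla-type promoter drives it for kanamycin resistance in bacteria, an SV40 enhancer/early promoter drives it for G418 selection in mammalian cells, and an HSV TK polyadenylation signal terminates it. The short ble, bGH poly(A) and SV40 large T antigen hits in the annotation are fragments of backbone sequence and do not appear to be functional units.

The expression cassette consists of the human CMV immediate early enhancer and promoter, the mCherry coding sequence, a short stretch of residual multiple cloning site that serves as the linker (the "18" in the name probably refers to linker length, though the record does not say so), the Washc1 open reading frame, and an SV40 poly(A) signal. This arrangement gives strong constitutive expression of an N-terminally mCherry-tagged WASH1 protein. WASH1 is a component of the WASH core complex, a nucleation-promoting factor that recruits and activates Arp2/3 on endosomes to drive the actin polymerization needed for tubule fission during endosomal sorting. The record lists the fusion as a cytoskeleton localization marker with excitation at 587 nm and emission at 610 nm. This makes it suited to fluorescence imaging of WASH1 distribution and associated actin structures in transfected mammalian cells.
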