Features (pLannotate 1.2.2; 17 found; start..end, strand, type, name):
      1..304     +  enhancer       CMV enhancer: human cytomegalovirus immediate early enhancer
    305..508     +  promoter       CMV promoter: human cytomegalovirus (CMV) immediate early promoter
    553..1260    +  CDS            mCherry: mCherry is a basic (constitutively fluorescent) red fluorescent protein published in 2004, derived from Discosoma sp.. It is reported to be a very rapidly-maturing monomer with low acid sensitivity.
   1261..1295    +  misc_feature   MCS (fragment): multiple cloning site
   1315..2736    +  CDS            Washc1: WASH1_MOUSE - Also known as Orf19, Wash, Wash1. Experimental evidence at protein level: Swiss-Prot protein existence level 1. Acts as component of the WASH core complex that functions as a nucleation-promoting factor (NPF) at the surface of endosomes, where it recruits and activates the Arp2/3 complex to induce actin polymerization, playing a key role in the fission of tubules that serve as transport intermediates during endosome sorting (PubMed:19922875). Regulates the trafficking of endosomal alpha5beta1 integrin to the plasma membrane and involved in invasive cell migration (PubMed:22114305
   2740..2765    +  misc_feature   MCS (fragment): multiple cloning site
   2777..2861    +  CDS            large T antigen (fragment): large T antigen from SV40 (simian virus 40)
   2884..3005    +  polyA_signal   SV40 poly(A) signal: SV40 polyadenylation signal
   3039..3467    -  rep_origin     f1 ori (sequence partly withheld): f1 bacteriophage origin of replication; arrow indicates direction of (+) strand synthesis
   3494..3598    +  promoter       AmpR promoter: bla
   3600..3957    +  promoter       SV40 promoter: SV40 enhancer and early promoter
   3992..4786    +  CDS            NeoR/KanR: aminoglycoside phosphotransferase from Tn5; aph(3')-II (or nptII); confers resistance to neomycin, kanamycin, and G418 (Geneticin®)
   4807..4959    +  CDS            ble (fragment): BLE_KLEPN - Experimental evidence at protein level: Swiss-Prot protein existence level 1. Binding protein with a strong affinity to the bleomycin family of antibiotics. Binds to CL990; an antimitotic-antibiotic compound. From Klebsiella pneumoniae.
   5018..5065    +  polyA_signal   HSV TK poly(A) signal: herpes simplex virus thymidine kinase polyadenylation signal (Cole and Stacy, 1985)
   5156..5172    -  polyA_signal   bGH poly(A) signal (fragment): bovine growth hormone polyadenylation signal
   5394..5982    +  rep_origin     ori: high-copy-number ColE1/pMB1/pBR322/pUC origin of replication
   6097..6156    +  enhancer       CMV enhancer (fragment): human cytomegalovirus immediate early enhancer
>Addgene plasmid #55162 | mCherry-WASH1-C-18 | addgene full sequence | sequence record 492813 | Addgene NGS Result
CGTTACATAACTTACGGTAAATGGCCCGCCTGGCTGACCGCCCAACGACCCCCGCCCATTGACGTCAATA
ATGACGTATGTTCCCATAGTAACGCCAATAGGGACTTTCCATTGACGTCAATGGGTGGAGTATTTACGGT
AAACTGCCCACTTGGCAGTACATCAAGTGTATCATATGCCAAGTACGCCCCCTATTGACGTCAATGACGG
TAAATGGCCCGCCTGGCATTATGCCCAGTACATGACCTTATGGGACTTTCCTACTTGGCAGTACATCTAC
GTATTAGTCATCGCTATTACCATGGTGATGCGGTTTTGGCAGTACATCAATGGGCGTGGATAGCGGTTTG
ACTCACGGGGATTTCCAAGTCTCCACCCCATTGACGTCAATGGGAGTTTGTTTTGGCACCAAAATCAACG
GGACTTTCCAAAATGTCGTAACAACTCCGCCCCATTGACGCAAATGGGCGGTAGGCGTGTACGGTGGGAG
GTCTATATAAGCAGAGCTGGTTTAGTGAACCGTCAGATCCGCTAGCGCTACCGGTCGCCACCATGGTGAG
CAAGGGCGAGGAGGATAACATGGCCATCATCAAGGAGTTCATGCGCTTCAAGGTGCACATGGAGGGCTCC
GTGAACGGCCACGAGTTCGAGATCGAGGGCGAGGGCGAGGGCCGCCCCTACGAGGGCACCCAGACCGCCA
AGCTGAAGGTGACCAAGGGTGGCCCCCTGCCCTTCGCCTGGGACATCCTGTCCCCTCAGTTCATGTACGG
CTCCAAGGCCTACGTGAAGCACCCCGCCGACATCCCCGACTACTTGAAGCTGTCCTTCCCCGAGGGCTTC
AAGTGGGAGCGCGTGATGAACTTCGAGGACGGCGGCGTGGTGACCGTGACCCAGGACTCCTCCCTGCAGG
ACGGCGAGTTCATCTACAAGGTGAAGCTGCGCGGCACCAACTTCCCCTCCGACGGCCCCGTAATGCAGAA
GAAGACCATGGGCTGGGAGGCCTCCTCCGAGCGGATGTACCCCGAGGACGGCGCCCTGAAGGGCGAGATC
AAGCAGAGGCTGAAGCTGAAGGACGGCGGCCACTACGACGCTGAGGTCAAGACCACCTACAAGGCCAAGA
AGCCCGTGCAGCTGCCCGGCGCCTACAACGTCAACATCAAGTTGGACATCACCTCCCACAACGAGGACTA
CACCATCGTGGAACAGTACGAACGCGCCGAGGGCCGCCACTCCACCGGCGGCATGGACGAGCTGTACAAG
TCCGGACTCAGATCTCGAGCTCAAGCTTCGAATTCGTCCGCAGGCGGCGGAAGCACACCGGTGAAGACCC
AGTGCTCCTTGGCGGGCCAGCTTTATGCAGTGCCCCTCATCCAGCCCGACCTGCGACGAGAGGAGGCAAT
CCAGCAAGTGGCAGATGCCCTGCAGTACCTACAGAACATCTCTGGAGACATCTTCAGCAGGATCTCCCGA
CGAGTAGAGCTGAGTCGGCGCCAGCTGCAGGCCATTAGTGAGAGGGTCTCCTTGGCCCAGGCTAAGATAG
AGAAGATCAAGGGCAGTAAGAAGGCCATCAAGGTCTTTTCTAGTGCCAAGTACCCAGCACCAGAGCACCT
GCAGGAATACGGCTCCATCTTTACTGGCGCCTTGGACCCTGGTCTGCAGAGAAGACCCCGTTACAGGATC
CAGAGCAAGCACCGCCCACTGGATGAGCGGGCTCTGCAGGAGAAGCTGAAATACTTTCCCGTGTGTGTGA
ACACCAAGTCGGAGCCTGAGGATGAAGCTGAGGAGGGACTTGGGGGTCTTCCCAGCAACATCAGCTCCAT
CAGCTCCCTGCTGCTCTTCAACACCACAGAGAATCTGTATAAGAAGTATGTTTTCCTGGACCCTCTGGCT
GGTGCAGTAACAAAAACGCACACGATGCTGGGCACAGAGGAGGAGAAATTGTTCGATGCCCCTCTGTCTA
TCAGCAAGAGAGAGCAGCTGGAGCGGCAGGCTCCAGAAAACTACTTCTACGTGCCAGACCTGGGCCAGGT
TCCTGAGATCGACGTGCCATCCTACCTACCCGATTTACCCGGCGTCGCAGACGACCTGATGTACAGTGCG
GATTTGGGCCCTGGCATTGCCCCGTCTGCTCCTGGTGCTATCCCAGAGTTGCCTGCCTTCCACACAGAGG
TGGCAGAACCTCTCCAGCCAGAGCTAGAGAATGAAGTACTGTTGGCAGCACCGCCCCCGCCTCCTCCCCC
ACCGCCGCCACCTCCCCCAGCTCCCACAGCATTGGTCAGTACCCCACAGCCACCGATGTTCCCTGACATG
GCAACTGCTGCTGGCCAGGTTGCCAGGGAAGAAGACTCTAGCAGCAGCATGGCCCACACAGCCTCTGTTC
AGGGAGCCCCTAAGGAGGTGGTTGACCCCTCCAGTGGCCGGGCCACTCTGCTCGAGTCCATCCGCCAAGC
TGGGGGCATTGGCAAGGCCAAGCTACGCAGCGTGAAGGAGCGCAAACTGGAGAAGAAGAAACAGAAGGAG
CAGGAGCAAGTGAGAGCCACGAGCCAAGGTGGGGACTTGATGTCAGATCTCTTCAACAAACTTGTCATGA
GGCGCAAAGGTATCTCTGGAAAGGGACCTAGCACTGGAACCAGTGAGGGACCTGGAGGAGCCTTCTCTCG
AATGTCAGACTCCATCCCACCGCTGCCACCCCCACAGCAGCCGGCAGGAGACGAGGATGAGGAGGACTGG
GAGTCCTAAGGTACCGCGGGCCCGGGATCCACCGGATCTAGATAACTGATCATAATCAGCCATACCACAT
TTGTAGAGGTTTTACTTGCTTTAAAAAACCTCCCACACCTCCCCCTGAACCTGAAACATAAAATGAATGC
AATTGTTGTTGTTAACTTGTTTATTGCAGCTTATAATGGTTACAAATAAAGCAATAGCATCACAAATTTC
ACAAATAAAGCATTTTTTTCACTGCATTCTAGTTGTGGTTTGTCCAAACTCATCAATGTATCTTAACGCG
TAAATTGTAAGCGTTAATATTTTGTTAAAATTCGCGTTAAATTTTTGTTAAATCAGCTCATTTTTTAACC
AATAGGCCGAAATCGGCAAAATCCCTTATAAATCAAAAGAATAGACCGAGATAGGGT
[37 nt withheld, positions 3138-3174]
AAAGAACGTGGACTCCAACGTCAAAGG
[49 nt withheld, positions 3202-3250]
T
[91 nt withheld, positions 3252-3342]
G
[124 nt withheld, positions 3344-3467]
CAGGTGGCACTTTTCGGGGAAATGTGCGCGGAACCCCTATTTGTTTATTTTTCTAAATACATTCAAATAT
GTATCCGCTCATGAGACAATAACCCTGATAAATGCTTCAATAATATTGAAAAAGGAAGAGTCCTGAGGCG
GAAAGAACCAGCTGTGGAATGTGTGTCAGTTAGGGTGTGGAAAGTCCCCAGGCTCCCCAGCAGGCAGAAG
TATGCAAAGCATGCATCTCAATTAGTCAGCAACCAGGTGTGGAAAGTCCCCAGGCTCCCCAGCAGGCAGA
AGTATGCAAAGCATGCATCTCAATTAGTCAGCAACCATAGTCCCGCCCCTAACTCCGCCCATCCCGCCCC
TAACTCCGCCCAGTTCCGCCCATTCTCCGCCCCATGGCTGACTAATTTTTTTTATTTATGCAGAGGCCGA
GGCCGCCTCGGCCTCTGAGCTATTCCAGAAGTAGTGAGGAGGCTTTTTTGGAGGCCTAGGCTTTTGCAAA
GATCGATCAAGAGACAGGATGAGGATCGTTTCGCATGATTGAACAAGATGGATTGCACGCAGGTTCTCCG
GCCGCTTGGGTGGAGAGGCTATTCGGCTATGACTGGGCACAACAGACAATCGGCTGCTCTGATGCCGCCG
TGTTCCGGCTGTCAGCGCAGGGGCGCCCGGTTCTTTTTGTCAAGACCGACCTGTCCGGTGCCCTGAATGA
ACTGCAAGACGAGGCAGCGCGGCTATCGTGGCTGGCCACGACGGGCGTTCCTTGCGCAGCTGTGCTCGAC
GTTGTCACTGAAGCGGGAAGGGACTGGCTGCTATTGGGCGAAGTGCCGGGGCAGGATCTCCTGTCATCTC
ACCTTGCTCCTGCCGAGAAAGTATCCATCATGGCTGATGCAATGCGGCGGCTGCATACGCTTGATCCGGC
TACCTGCCCATTCGACCACCAAGCGAAACATCGCATCGAGCGAGCACGTACTCGGATGGAAGCCGGTCTT
GTCGATCAGGATGATCTGGACGAAGAGCATCAGGGGCTCGCGCCAGCCGAACTGTTCGCCAGGCTCAAGG
CGAGCATGCCCGACGGCGAGGATCTCGTCGTGACCCATGGCGATGCCTGCTTGCCGAATATCATGGTGGA
AAATGGCCGCTTTTCTGGATTCATCGACTGTGGCCGGCTGGGTGTGGCGGACCGCTATCAGGACATAGCG
TTGGCTACCCGTGATATTGCTGAAGAGCTTGGCGGCGAATGGGCTGACCGCTTCCTCGTGCTTTACGGTA
TCGCCGCTCCCGATTCGCAGCGCATCGCCTTCTATCGCCTTCTTGACGAGTTCTTCTGAGCGGGACTCTG
GGGTTCGAAATGACCGACCAAGCGACGCCCAACCTGCCATCACGAGATTTCGATTCCACCGCCGCCTTCT
ATGAAAGGTTGGGCTTCGGAATCGTTTTCCGGGACGCCGGCTGGATGATCCTCCAGCGCGGGGATCTCAT
GCTGGAGTTCTTCGCCCACCCTAGGGGGAGGCTAACTGAAACACGGAAGGAGACAATACCGGAAGGAACC
CGCGCTATGACGGCAATAAAAAGACAGAATAAAACGCACGGTGTTGGGTCGTTTGTTCATAAACGCGGGG
TTCGGTCCCAGGGCTGGCACTCTGTCGATACCCCACCGAGACCCCATTGGGGCCAATACGCCCGCGTTTC
TTCCTTTTCCCCACCCCACCCCCCAAGTTCGGGTGAAGGCCCAGGGCTCGCAGCCAACGTCGGGGCGGCA
GGCCCTGCCATAGCCTCAGGTTACTCATATATACTTTAGATTGATTTAAAACTTCATTTTTAATTTAAAA
GGATCTAGGTGAAGATCCTTTTTGATAATCTCATGACCAAAATCCCTTAACGTGAGTTTTCGTTCCACTG
AGCGTCAGACCCCGTAGAAAAGATCAAAGGATCTTCTTGAGATCCTTTTTTTCTGCGCGTAATCTGCTGC
TTGCAAACAAAAAAACCACCGCTACCAGCGGTGGTTTGTTTGCCGGATCAAGAGCTACCAACTCTTTTTC
CGAAGGTAACTGGCTTCAGCAGAGCGCAGATACCAAATACTGTTCTTCTAGTGTAGCCGTAGTTAGGCCA
CCACTTCAAGAACTCTGTAGCACCGCCTACATACCTCGCTCTGCTAATCCTGTTACCAGTGGCTGCTGCC
AGTGGCGATAAGTCGTGTCTTACCGGGTTGGACTCAAGACGATAGTTACCGGATAAGGCGCAGCGGTCGG
GCTGAACGGGGGGTTCGTGCACACAGCCCAGCTTGGAGCGAACGACCTACACCGAACTGAGATACCTACA
GCGTGAGCTATGAGAAAGCGCCACGCTTCCCGAAGGGAGAAAGGCGGACAGGTATCCGGTAAGCGGCAGG
GTCGGAACAGGAGAGCGCACGAGGGAGCTTCCAGGGGGAAACGCCTGGTATCTTTATAGTCCTGTCGGGT
TTCGCCACCTCTGACTTGAGCGTCGATTTTTGTGATGCTCGTCAGGGGGGCGGAGCCTATGGAAAAACGC
CAGCAACGCGGCCTTTTTACGGTTCCTGGCCTTTTGCTGGCCTTTTGCTCACATGTTCTTTCCTGCGTTA
TCCCCTGATTCTGTGGATAACCGTATTACCGCCATGCATTAGTTATTAATAGTAATCAATTACGGGGTCA
TTAGTTCATAGCCCATATATGGAGTTCCG
