>Addgene plasmid #55162 | mCherry-WASH1-C-18 | depositor partial sequence | sequence record 85528 | insert sequence
TTTACGTCAGATCCGCTAGCGCTACCGGTCGCCACCATGGTGAGCAAGGGCGAGGAGGATAACATGGCCA
TCATCAAGGAGTTCATGCGCTTCAAGGTGCACATGGAGGGCTCCGTGAACGGCCACGAGTTCGAGATCGA
GGGCGAGGGCGAGGGCCGCCCCTACGAGGGCACCCAGACCGCCAAGCTGAAGGTGACCAAGGGTGGCCCC
CTGCCCTTCGCCTGGGACATCCTGTCCCCTCAGTTCATGTACGGCTCCAAGGCCTACGTGAAGCACCCCG
CCGACATCCCCGACTACTTGAAGCTGTCCTTCCCCGAGGGCTTCAAGTGGGAGCGCGTGATGAACTTCGA
GGACGGCGGCGTGGTGACCGTGACCCAGGACTCCTCCCTGCAGGACGGCGAGTTCATCTACAAGGTGAAG
CTGCGCGGCACCAACTTCCCCTCCGACGGCCCCGTAATGCAGAAGAAGACCATGGGCTGGGAGGCCTCCT
CCGAGCGGATGTACCCCGAGGACGGCGCCCTGAAGGGCGAGATCAAGCAGAGGCTGAAGCTGAAGGACGG
CGGCCACTACGACGCTGAGGTCAAGACCACCTACAAGGCCAAGAAGCCCGTGCAGCTGCCCGGCGCCTAC
AACGTCAACATCAAGTTGGACATCACCTCCCACAACGAGGACTACACCATCGTGGAACAGTACGAACGCG
CCGAGGGCCGCCACTCCACCGGCGGCATGGACGAGCTGTACAAGTCCGGACTCAGATCTCGAGCTCAAGC
TTCGAATTCGTCCGCAGGCGGCGGAAGCACACCGGTGAAGACCCAGTGCTCCTTGGCGGGCCAGCTTTAT
GCAGTGCCCCTCATCCAGCCCGACCTGCGACGAGAGGAGGCAATCCAGCAAGTGGCAGATGCCCTGCAGT
ACCTACAGAACATCTCTGGAGACATCTTCAGCAGGATCTCCCGACGAGTAGAGCTGAGTCGGCGCCAGCT
GCAGGCCATTAGTGAGAGGGTCTCCTTGGCCCAGGCTAAGATAGAGAAGATCAAGGGCAGTAAGAAGGCC
ATCAAGGTCTTTTCTAGTGCCAAGTACCCAGCACCAGAGCACCTGCAGGAATACGGCTCCATCTTTACTG
GCGCCTTGGACCCTGGTCTGCAGAGAAGACCCCGTTACAGGATCCAGAGCAAGCACCGCCCACTGGATGA
GCGGGCTCTGCAGGAGAAGCTGAAATACTTTCCCGTGTGTGTGAACACCAAGTCGGAGCCTGAGGATGAA
GCTGAGGAGGGACTTGGGGGTCTTCCCAGCAACATCAGCTCCATCAGCTCCCTGCTGCTCTTCAACACCA
CAGAGAATCTGTATAAGAAGTATGTTTTCCTGGACCCTCTGGCTGGTGCAGTAACAAAAACGCACACGAT
GCTGGGCACAGAGGAGGAGAAATTGTTCGATGCCCCTCTGTCTATCAGCAAGAGAGAGCAGCTGGAGCGG
CAGGCTCCAGAAAACTACTTCTACGTGCCAGACCTGGGCCAGGTTCCTGAGATCGACGTGCCATCCTACC
TACCCGATTTACCCGGCGTCGCAGACGACCTGATGTACAGTGCGGATTTGGGCCCTGGCATTGCCCCGTC
TGCTCCTGGTGCTATCCCAGAGTTGCCTGCCTTCCACACAGAGGTGGCAGAACCTCTCCAGCCAGAGCTA
GAGAATGAAGTACTGTTGGCAGCACCGCCCCCGCCTCCTCCCCCACCGCCGCCACCTCCCCCAGCTCCCA
CAGCATTGGTCAGTACCCCACAGCCACCGATGTTCCCTGACATGGCAACTGCTGCTGGCCAGGTTGCCAG
GGAAGAAGACTCTAGCAGCAGCATGGCCCACACAGCCTCTGTTCAGGGAGCCCCTAAGGAGGTGGTTGAC
CCCTCCAGTGGCCGGGCCACTCTGCTCGAGTCCATCCGCCAAGCTGGGGGCATTGGCAAGGCCAAGCTAC
GCAGCGTGAAGGAGCGCAAACTGGAGAAGAAGAAACAGAAGGAGCAGGAGCAAGTGAGAGCCACGAGCCA
AGGTGGGGACTTGATGTCAGATCTCTTCAACAAACTTGTCATGAGGCGCAAAGGTATCTCTGGAAAGGGA
CCTAGCACTGGAACCAGTGAGGGACCTGGAGGAGCCTTCTCTCGAATGTCAGACTCCATCCCACCGCTGC
CACCCCCACAGCAGCCGGCAGGAGACGAGGATGAGGAGGACTGGGAGTCCTAAGGTACCGCGGGCCCGGG
ATCCACCGGATCTAGATAACTGATCATAATCAGCCATACCAC
