>Addgene plasmid #55162 | mCherry-WASH1-C-18 | addgene partial sequence | sequence record 98581 | mCherry-F 5'-ccccgtaatgcagaagaaga-3'
GGCGCCCTGAAGGGCGAGATCAAGCAGAGGCTGAAGCTGAAGGACGGCGGCCACTACGACGCTGAGGTCA
AGACCACCTACAAGGCCAAGAAGCCCGTGCAGCTGCCCGGCGCCTACAACGTCAACATCAAGTTGGACAT
CACCTCCCACAACGAGGACTACACCATCGTGGAACAGTACGAACGCGCCGAGGGCCGCCACTCCACCGGC
GGCATGGACGAGCTGTACAAGTCCGGACTCAGATCTCGAGCTCAAGCTTCGAATTCGTCCGCAGGCGGCG
GAAGCACACCGGTGAAGACCCAGTGCTCCTTGGCGGGCCAGCTTTATGCAGTGCCCCTCATCCAGCCCGA
CCTGCGACGAGAGGAGGCAATCCAGCAAGTGGCAGATGCCCTGCAGTACCTACAGAACATCTCTGGAGAC
ATCTTCAGCAGGATCTCCCGACGAGTAGAGCTGAGTCGGCGCCAGCTGCAGGCCATTAGTGAGAGGGTCT
CCTTGGCCCAGGCTAAGATAGAGAAGATCAAGGGCAGTAAGAAGGCCATCAAGGTCTTTTCTAGTGCCAA
GTACCCAGCACCAGAGCACCTGCAGGAATACGGCTCCATCTTTACTGGCGCCTTGGACCCTGGTCTGCAG
AGAAGACCCCGTTACAGGATCCAGAGCAAGCACCGCCCACTGGATGAGCGGGCTCTGCAGGAGAAGCTGA
AATACTTTCCCGTGTGTGTGAACACCAAGTCGGAGCCTGAGGATGAAGCTGAGGAGGGACTTGGG
